>Addgene plasmid #122612 | pET15b-His-3C-irisin | addgene full sequence | sequence record 239357 | Addgene NGS Result
TTCTTGAAGACGAAAGGGCCTCGTGATACGCCTATTTTTATAGGTTAATGTCATGATAATAATGGTTTCT
TAGACGTCAGGTGGCACTTTTCGGGGAAATGTGCGCGGAACCCCTATTTGTTTATTTTTCTAAATACATT
CAAATATGTATCCGCTCATGAGACAATAACCCTGATAAATGCTTCAATAATATTGAAAAAGGAAGAGTAT
GAGTATTCAACATTTCCGTGTCGCCCTTATTCCCTTTTTTGCGGCATTTTGCCTTCCTGTTTTTGCTCAC
CCAGAAACGCTGGTGAAAGTAAAAGATGCTGAAGATCAGTTGGGTGCACGAGTGGGTTACATCGAACTGG
ATCTCAACAGCGGTAAGATCCTTGAGAGTTTTCGCCCCGAAGAACGTTTTCCAATGATGAGCACTTTTAA
AGTTCTGCTATGTGGCGCGGTATTATCCCGTGTTGACGCCGGGCAAGAGCAACTCGGTCGCCGCATACAC
TATTCTCAGAATGACTTGGTTGAGTACTCACCAGTCACAGAAAAGCATCTTACGGATGGCATGACAGTAA
GAGAATTATGCAGTGCTGCCATAACCATGAGTGATAACACTGCGGCCAACTTACTTCTGACAACGATCGG
AGGACCGAAGGAGCTAACCGCTTTTTTGCACAACATGGGGGATCATGTAACTCGCCTTGATCGTTGGGAA
CCGGAGCTGAATGAAGCCATACCAAACGACGAGCGTGACACCACGATGCCTGCAGCAATGGCAACAACGT
TGCGCAAACTATTAACTGGCGAACTACTTACTCTAGCTTCCCGGCAACAATTAATAGACTGGATGGAGGC
GGATAAAGTTGCAGGACCACTTCTGCGCTCGGCCCTTCCGGCTGGCTGGTTTATTGCTGATAAATCTGGA
GCCGGTGAGCGTGGGTCTCGCGGTATCATTGCAGCACTGGGGCCAGATGGTAAGCCCTCCCGTATCGTAG
TTATCTACACGACGGGGAGTCAGGCAACTATGGATGAACGAAATAGACAGATCGCTGAGATAGGTGCCTC
ACTGATTAAGCATTGGTAACTGTCAGACCAAGTTTACTCATATATACTTTAGATTGATTTAAAACTTCAT
TTTTAATTTAAAAGGATCTAGGTGAAGATCCTTTTTGATAATCTCATGACCAAAATCCCTTAACGTGAGT
TTTCGTTCCACTGAGCGTCAGACCCCGTAGAAAAGATCAAAGGATCTTCTTGAGATCCTTTTTTTCTGCG
CGTAATCTGCTGCTTGCAAACAAAAAAACCACCGCTACCAGCGGTGGTTTGTTTGCCGGATCAAGAGCTA
CCAACTCTTTTTCCGAAGGTAACTGGCTTCAGCAGAGCGCAGATACCAAATACTGTCCTTCTAGTGTAGC
CGTAGTTAGGCCACCACTTCAAGAACTCTGTAGCACCGCCTACATACCTCGCTCTGCTAATCCTGTTACC
AGTGGCTGCTGCCAGTGGCGATAAGTCGTGTCTTACCGGGTTGGACTCAAGACGATAGTTACCGGATAAG
GCGCAGCGGTCGGGCTGAACGGGGGGTTCGTGCACACAGCCCAGCTTGGAGCGAACGACCTACACCGAAC
TGAGATACCTACAGCGTGAGCTATGAGAAAGCGCCACGCTTCCCGAAGGGAGAAAGGCGGACAGGTATCC
GGTAAGCGGCAGGGTCGGAACAGGAGAGCGCACGAGGGAGCTTCCAGGGGGAAACGCCTGGTATCTTTAT
AGTCCTGTCGGGTTTCGCCACCTCTGACTTGAGCGTCGATTTTTGTGATGCTCGTCAGGGGGGCGGAGCC
TATGGAAAAACGCCAGCAACGCGGCCTTTTTACGGTTCCTGGCCTTTTGCTGGCCTTTTGCTCACATGTT
CTTTCCTGCGTTATCCCCTGATTCTGTGGATAACCGTATTACCGCCTTTGAGTGAGCTGATACCGCTCGC
CGCAGCCGAACGACCGAGCGCAGCGAGTCAGTGAGCGAGGAAGCGGAAGAGCGCCTGATGCGGTATTTTC
TCCTTACGCATCTGTGCGGTATTTCACACCGCAATGGTGCACTCTCAGTACAATCTGCTCTGATGCCGCA
TAGTTAAGCCAGTATACACTCCGCTATCGCTACGTGACTGGGTCATGGCTGCGCCCCGACACCCGCCAAC
ACCCGCTGACGCGCCCTGACGGGCTTGTCTGCTCCCGGCATCCGCTTACAGACAAGCTGTGACCGTCTCC
GGGAGCTGCATGTGTCAGAGGTTTTCACCGTCATCACCGAAACGCGCGAGGCAGCTGCGGTAAAGCTCAT
CAGCGTGGTCGTGAAGCGATTCACAGATGTCTGCCTGTTCATCCGCGTCCAGCTCGTTGAGTTTCTCCAG
AAGCGTTAATGTCTGGCTTCTGATAAAGCGGGCCATGTTAAGGGCGGTTTTTTCCTGTTTGGTCACTGAT
GCCTCCGTGTAAGGGGGATTTCTGTTCATGGGGGTAATGATACCGATGAAACGAGAGAGGATGCTCACGA
TACGGGTTACTGATGATGAACATGCCCGGTTACTGGAACGTTGTGAGGGTAAACAACTGGCGGTATGGAT
GCGGCGGGACCAGAGAAAAATCACTCAGGGTCAATGCCAGCGCTTCGTTAATACAGATGTAGGTGTTCCA
CAGGGTAGCCAGCAGCATCCTGCGATGCAGATCCGGAACATAATGGTGCAGGGCGCTGACTTCCGCGTTT
CCAGACTTTACGAAACACGGAAACCGAAGACCATTCATGTTGTTGCTCAGGTCGCAGACGTTTTGCAGCA
GCAGTCGCTTCACGTTCGCTCGCGTATCGGTGATTCATTCTGCTAACCAGTAAGGCAACCCCGCCAGCCT
AGCCGGGTCCTCAACGACAGGAGCACGATCATGCGCACCCGTGGCCAGGACCCAACGCTGCCCGAGATGC
GCCGCGTGCGGCTGCTGGAGATGGCGGACGCGATGGATATGTTCTGCCAAGGGTTGGTTTGCGCATTCAC
AGTTCTCCGCAAGAATTGATTGGCTCCAATTCTTGGAGTGGTGAATCCGTTAGCGAGGTGCCGCCGGCTT
CCATTCAGGTCGAGGTGGCCCGGCTCCATGCACCGCGACGCAACGCGGGGAGGCAGACAAGGTATAGGGC
GGCGCCTACAATCCATGCCAACCCGTTCCATGTGCTCGCCGAGGCGGCATAAATCGCCGTGACGATCAGC
GGTCCAATGATCGAAGTTAGGCTGGTAAGAGCCGCGAGCGATCCTTGAAGCTGTCCCTGATGGTCGTCAT
CTACCTGCCTGGACAGCATGGCCTGCAACGCGGGCATCCCGATGCCGCCGGAAGCGAGAAGAATCATAAT
GGGGAAGGCCATCCAGCCTCGCGTCGCGAACGCCAGCAAGACGTAGCCCAGCGCGTCGGCCGCCATGCCG
GCGATAATGGCCTGCTTCTCGCCGAAACGTTTGGTGGCGGGACCAGTGACGAAGGCTTGAGCGAGGGCGT
GCAAGATTCCGAATACCGCAAGCGACAGGCCGATCATCGTCGCGCTCCAGCGAAAGCGGTCCTCGCCGAA
AATGACCCAGAGCGCTGCCGGCACCTGTCCTACGAGTTGCATGATAAAGAAGACAGTCATAAGTGCGGCG
ACGATAGTCATGCCCCGCGCCCACCGGAAGGAGCTGACTGGGTTGAAGGCTCTCAAGGGCATCGGTCGAG
ATCCCGGTGCCTAATGAGTGAGCTAACTTACATTAATTGCGTTGCGCTCACTGCCCGCTTTCCAGTCGGG
AAACTGTCGTGCCAGCTGCATTAATGAATCGGCCAACGCGCGGGGAGAGGCGGTTTGCGTATTGGGCGCC
AGGGTGGTTTTTCTTTTCACCAGTGAGACGGGCAACAGCTGATTGCCCTTCACCGCCTGGCCCTGAGAGA
GTTGCAGCAAGCGGTCCACGCTGGTTTGCCCCAGCAGGCGAAAATCCTGTTTGATGGTGGTTAACGGCGG
GATATAACATGAGCTGTCTTCGGTATCGTCGTATCCCACTACCGAGATATCCGCACCAACGCGCAGCCCG
GACTCGGTAATGGCGCGCATTGCGCCCAGCGCCATCTGATCGTTGGCAACCAGCATCGCAGTGGGAACGA
TGCCCTCATTCAGCATTTGCATGGTTTGTTGAAAACCGGACATGGCACTCCAGTCGCCTTCCCGTTCCGC
TATCGGCTGAATTTGATTGCGAGTGAGATATTTATGCCAGCCAGCCAGACGCAGACGCGCCGAGACAGAA
CTTAATGGGCCCGCTAACAGCGCGATTTGCTGGTGACCCAATGCGACCAGATGCTCCACGCCCAGTCGCG
TACCGTCTTCATGGGAGAAAATAATACTGTTGATGGGTGTCTGGTCAGAGACATCAAGAAATAACGCCGG
AACATTAGTGCAGGCAGCTTCCACAGCAATGGCATCCTGGTCATCCAGCGGATAGTTAATGATCAGCCCA
CTGACGCGTTGCGCGAGAAGATTGTGCACCGCCGCTTTACAGGCTTCGACGCCGCTTCGTTCTACCATCG
ACACCACCACGCTGGCACCCAGTTGATCGGCGCGAGATTTAATCGCCGCGACAATTTGCGACGGCGCGTG
CAGGGCCAGACTGGAGGTGGCAACGCCAATCAGCAACGACTGTTTGCCCGCCAGTTGTTGTGCCACGCGG
TTGGGAATGTAATTCAGCTCCGCCATCGCCGCTTCCACTTTTTCCCGCGTTTTCGCAGAAACGTGGCTGG
CCTGGTTCACCACGCGGGAAACGGTCTGATAAGAGACACCGGCATACTCTGCGACATCGTATAACGTTAC
TGGTTTCACATTCACCACCCTGAATTGACTCTCTTCCGGGCGCTATCATGCCATACCGCGAAAGGTTTTG
CGCCATTCGATGGTGTCCGGGATCTCGACGCTCTCCCTTATGCGACTCCTGCATTAGGAAGCAGCCCAGT
AGTAGGTTGAGGCCGTTGAGCACCGCCGCCGCAAGGAATGGTGCATGCAAGGAGATGGCGCCCAACAGTC
CCCCGGCCACGGGGCCTGCCACCATACCCACGCCGAAACAAGCGCTCATGAGCCCGAAGTGGCGAGCCCG
ATCTTCCCCATCGGTGATGTCGGCGATATAGGCGCCAGCAACCGCACCTGTGGCGCCGGTGATGCCGGCC
ACGATGCGTCCGGCGTAGAGGATCGAGATCTCGATCCCGCGAAATTAATACGACTCACTATAGGGGAATT
GTGAGCGGATAACAATTCCCCTCTAGAAATAATTTTGTTTAACTTTAAGAAGGAGATATACCATGGGCAG
CAGCCATCATCATCATCATCACAGCAGCGGCCTGGTGCCGCGCGGCAGCCATATGCTTGAAGTCCTCTTT
CAGGGACCCCATATGTCGCCGTCAGCTCCGGTCAATGTTACCGTCCGTCACCTGAAAGCAAATAGTGCCG
TTGTCTCGTGGGATGTCCTGGAAGATGAAGTCGTTATTGGCTTTGCAATCAGCCAGCAGAAAAAAGATGT
CCGTATGCTGCGCTTCATTCAGGAAGTGAACACCACGACCCGTAGTTGCGCGCTGTGGGATCTGGAAGAA
GACACGGAATATATCGTGCATGTTCAAGCGATTTCCATCCAGGGTCAAAGCCCGGCCTCTGAACCGGTCC
TGTTTAAAACCCCGCGTGAAGCAGAAAAGATGGCAAGCAAGAACAAGGACGAAGTGACGATGAAGGAATA
AGGATCCGGCTGCTAACAAAGCCCGAAAGGAAGCTGAGTTGGCTGCTGCCACCGCTGAGCAATAACTAGC
ATAACCCCTTGGGGCCTCTAAACGGGTCTTGAGGGGTTTTTTGCTGAAAGGAGGAACTATATCCGGATAT
CCCGCAAGAGGCCCGGCAGTACCGGCATAACCAAGCCTATGCCTACAGCATCCAGGGTGACGGTGCCGAG
GATGACGATGAGCGCATTGTTAGATTTCATACACGGTGCCTGACTGCGTTAGCAATTTAACTGTGATAAA
CTACCGCATTAAAGCTTATCGATGATAAGCTGTCAAACATGAGAA
Features (pLannotate 1.2.2; 22 found; start..end, strand, type, name):
    104..208     +  promoter       AmpR promoter: bla
    209..1069    +  CDS            AmpR: β-lactamase; bla; confers resistance to ampicillin, carbenicillin, and related antibiotics
   1240..1828    +  rep_origin     ori: high-copy-number ColE1/pMB1/pBR322/pUC origin of replication
   2014..2153    -  misc_feature   bom: basis of mobility region from pBR322
   2255..2446    -  CDS            rop: Rop protein, which maintains plasmids at low copy number; rop
   2463..2843    +  CDS            YPB1_ECOLX: Protein predicted: Swiss-Prot protein existence level 4. From Escherichia coli.
   3085..3709    -  CDS            TcR (fragment): tetracycline efflux protein; tet; confers resistance to tetracycline
   3724..3745    -  protein_bind   CAP binding site: CAP binding activates transcription in the presence of cAMP. E. coli catabolite activator protein
   3758..4839    -  CDS            lacI: lac repressor; lacI; The lac repressor binds to the lac operator to inhibit transcription in E. coli. This inhibition can be relieved by adding lactose or isopropyl-β-D-thiogalactopyranoside (IPTG).
   4840..4917    -  promoter       lacI promoter: lacI
   4925..5204    -  CDS            TcR (fragment): tetracycline efflux protein; tet; confers resistance to tetracycline
   5226..5244    +  promoter       T7 promoter: promoter for bacteriophage T7 RNA polymerase
   5245..5269    +  protein_bind   lac operator: The lac repressor binds to the lac operator to inhibit transcription in E. coli. This inhibition can be relieved by adding lactose or isopropyl-β-D-thiogalactopyranoside (IPTG). lac repressor encoded by lacI
   5284..5306    +  RBS            RBS: efficient ribosome binding site from bacteriophage T7 gene 10 (Olins and Rangwala, 1989)
   5325..5341    +  CDS            capTEV™ (fragment): composite tag for in vivo biotinylation, TEV protease cleavage, and 6xHis tagging
   5352..5369    +  CDS            thrombin site: thrombin recognition and cleavage site
   5376..5399    +  CDS            HRV 3C site: recognition and cleavage site for human rhinovirus 3C and PreScission proteases
   5406..5738    +  CDS            Fndc5 (fragment): FNDC5_MOUSE - Also known as Frcp2, Pep. Experimental evidence at protein level: Swiss-Prot protein existence level 1. [Irisin]: mediates beneficial effects of muscular exercise. Induces browning of white adipose tissue by stimulating UCP1 expression, at least in part, via the nuclear receptor PPARA. From Mus musculus (Mouse).
   5749..5798    +  CDS            SET1 (fragment): solubility-enhancement tag derived from T7 phage gene 10B
   5806..5853    +  terminator     T7 terminator: transcription terminator for bacteriophage T7 RNA polymerase
   5876..5980    -  CDS            TcR (fragment): tetracycline efflux protein; tet; confers resistance to tetracycline
   6028..6056    -  promoter       tet promoter: E. coli promoter for tetracycline efflux protein gene
