[The description below was written by a language model from this plasmid's Addgene catalogue record and pLannotate feature annotations shown in this document.]
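Description:
pET15b-His-3C-irisin is a bacterial expression plasmid built on the Novagen pET15b backbone for producing recombinant irisin, the ectodomain of FNDC5, in E. coli. It is maintained through a ColE1/pBR322-type origin accompanied by the bom region and the rop gene, and is selected with ampicillin via the β-lactamase gene and its own promoter. Fragments of the tetracycline resistance gene and its promoter are non-functional remnants of the pBR322 ancestry. The catalogue lists a total size of 2718 bp, whereas the sequenced record is 6,065 nt, which is the figure consistent with the annotated features.

The expression cassette is a standard T7lac arrangement: a T7 promoter followed by a lac operator and the phage T7 gene 10 ribosome binding site, with a plasmid-borne lacI gene supplying repressor so that transcription stays off until IPTG induction in a host carrying T7 RNA polymerase (a DE3 lysogen). The open reading frame begins with the vector's His tag (picked up by the annotation as a partial composite-tag match) and thrombin site, then a human rhinovirus 3C/PreScission protease site placed immediately before the irisin coding region. The insert was cloned between NdeI and BamHI, and transcription ends at the T7 terminator. A short match to a T7 gene 10B-derived tag lies after the insert, and is probably just vector sequence. The tag allows metal-affinity purification, and 3C cleavage then removes it.

The purpose field calls the insert human irisin, but the reference accession and feature annotation point to mouse Fndc5. The record lists human, mouse, rat and bovine together, suggesting the irisin segment is conserved among them. The purified protein suits uses such as a standard or antigen in irisin detection studies.
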