Addgene plasmid #122612: pET15b-His-3C-irisin
Purpose: Expresses in E. coli: human irisin with Nt histag and 3C protease site for cleavage
Depositing lab: Harold Erickson. Depositing organization: Duke University. Publication: Irisin - a myth rather than an exercise-inducible myokine. Albrecht E, Norheim F, Thiede B, Holen T, Ohashi T, Schering L, Lee S, Brenmoehl J, Thomas S, Drevon CA, Erickson HP, Maak S. Sci Rep. 2015 Mar 9;5:8889. doi: 10.1038/srep08889. PubMed 25749243.
Backbone
  Vector backbone: pET15b
  Backbone manufacturer: novagen
  Total vector size (bp): 2718
  Vector type: Bacterial Expression
Growth in bacteria
  Bacterial resistance: Ampicillin, 100 μg/mL
  Growth temperature: 37°C
  Growth strain: DH5alpha
  Growth instructions: Use C41(DE3) strain for expression. It will give higher expression than BL21(DE3).
  Copy number: Unknown
Gene/Insert
  Gene/Insert name: irisin (ectodomain of FNDC5) (alt name: FNDC5)
  Species: H. sapiens (human), M. musculus (mouse), R. norvegicus (rat), B. taurus (bovine)
  Insert size (bp): 426
  GenBank ID: NM_027402.3
  Entrez Gene: Fndc5 (a.k.a. 1500001L03Rik, PeP, Pxp)
  Promoter: T7 polymerase
  Tag / fusion protein: Nt: histag-3C protease site (N terminal on insert)
  Cloning method: Restriction Enzyme; 5′ cloning site NdeI (not destroyed); 3′ cloning site BamHI (not destroyed)
  Sequencing primers: 5′ T7 promotor primer TAATACGACTCACTATAGGG; 3′ T7 terminator primer GCTAGTTATTGCTCAGCGG
Terms and licenses: Academic/Nonprofit Terms; Industry Terms: Not Available to Industry
How to cite: pET15b-His-3C-irisin was a gift from Harold Erickson (Addgene plasmid # 122612 ; http://n2t.net/addgene:122612 ; RRID:Addgene_122612)
